Addgene plasmid #180157: H11-CAG-rox-FNF-bpA-3pA-rox-td-sfGFP
Purpose: td-sfGFP dre reporter with Hipp11 recombineering homology arms
Depositing lab: Mario Capecchi. Depositing organization: University of Utah.
Backbone
  Vector backbone: Custom
  Backbone manufacturer: Hyung-song Nam, Capecchi laboratory
  Vector type: Mammalian Expression, Bacterial Expression, Mouse Targeting ; dre/rox
Growth in bacteria
  Bacterial resistance: Ampicillin, 100 μg/mL
  Growth temperature: 30°C
  Growth strain: DH10B
  Growth instructions: The DNA sequence flanked by the loxP sites are prone to deletion in E. coli by recombination. Double-selecting with ampicillin and kanamycin is recommended. The concentrations can be halved if growth is too slow.
  Copy number: High Copy
Gene/Insert
  Gene/Insert name: td-sfGFP
  Species: Synthetic
Resource information
  A portion of this plasmid was derived from a plasmid made by: CAG promoter is from pCAGGS obtained from BCCM/LMBP. Neo* is from plasmid #22687. bGH pA is from Neal Copeland. SV40 pA is from Clontech. sfGFP is from Sandia Biotech. WPRE is from Miguel Ramalho-Santos. Backbone is from Stratagene.
Terms and licenses: Academic/Nonprofit Terms; Industry Terms: Not Available to Industry
Depositor comments: A reporter expression cassette with short homology arms to Hipp11 on either side. Constructed originally for generating Hipp11 reporter allele targeting vector by recombineering. Untested for other purposes, but may be useful for CRISPR knock-in as well.
How to cite: H11-CAG-rox-FNF-bpA-3pA-rox-td-sfGFP was a gift from Mario Capecchi (Addgene plasmid # 180157 ; http://n2t.net/addgene:180157 ; RRID:Addgene_180157)
