[The description below was written by a language model from this plasmid's Addgene catalogue record and pLannotate feature annotations shown in this document.]
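Description:
H11-CAG-rox-FNF-bpA-3pA-rox-td-sfGFP is a roughly 9.4 kb Dre-dependent fluorescent reporter cassette carried on a custom pBluescript-type backbone. The backbone has a high-copy ColE1/pUC origin, an f1 origin, residual lac/lacZα and T7 elements, and an ampicillin resistance gene. The plasmid is catalogued as a mammalian/bacterial expression and mouse targeting vector. According to the depositor, the cassette is flanked by short homology arms to the mouse Hipp11 (H11) safe-harbour locus. Neither the arms nor the rox sites are picked up by the automated annotation, so their positions rest on the construct name and comments.

The payload is driven by the CAG promoter (CMV enhancer, chicken β-actin promoter and chimeric intron). Downstream lies a rox-flanked stop cassette made of an FRT–Neo–FRT unit followed by a bGH polyadenylation signal and three tandem SV40 poly(A) signals. In the FRT-flanked unit, an EM7 bacterial promoter drives a NeoR/KanR gene. That gene provides kanamycin selection in E. coli, which helps retain the recombination-prone repeat-flanked segment, and presumably G418 selection from CAG in mammalian cells. The poly(A) array terminates transcription before the reporter, which is two superfolder GFP coding sequences in tandem (td-sfGFP) followed by a WPRE and a bGH poly(A). Dre recombinase excises the rox-flanked block and places td-sfGFP directly under CAG. FLP can remove the Neo unit alone, leaving the stop signals in place.

It was built to generate an H11 reporter-allele targeting vector by recombineering. The depositor notes it is untested for other uses but may suit CRISPR knock-in. The depositor and sequencing-derived records agree apart from a few bases.
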