Features (pLannotate 1.2.2; 31 found; start..end, strand, type, name):
     24..128     +  promoter       AmpR promoter: bla
    129..989     +  CDS            AmpR: β-lactamase; bla; confers resistance to ampicillin, carbenicillin, and related antibiotics
   1160..1748    +  rep_origin     ori: high-copy-number ColE1/pMB1/pBR322/pUC origin of replication
   1931..2023    +  CDS            lacI (fragment): lac repressor; lacI; The lac repressor binds to the lac operator to inhibit transcription in E. coli. This inhibition can be relieved by adding lactose or isopropyl-β-D-thiogalactopyranoside (IPTG).
   2036..2057    +  protein_bind   CAP binding site: CAP binding activates transcription in the presence of cAMP. E. coli catabolite activator protein
   2072..2102    +  promoter       lac promoter: promoter for the E. coli lac operon
   2110..2126    +  protein_bind   lac operator: The lac repressor binds to the lac operator to inhibit transcription in E. coli. This inhibition can be relieved by adding lactose or isopropyl-β-D-thiogalactopyranoside (IPTG). lac repressor encoded by lacI
   2406..2785    +  enhancer       CMV enhancer: human cytomegalovirus immediate early enhancer
   2787..3064    +  promoter       chicken β-actin promoter: No description available
   3065..4082    +  intron         chimeric intron: chimera between introns from chicken β-actin and rabbit β-globin
   4170..4203    +  protein_bind   FRT (minimal): supports FLP-mediated excision but not integration (Turan and Bode, 2011) FLP recombinase from the Saccharomyces cerevisiae 2μ plasmid
   4204..4251    +  promoter       EM7 promoter: synthetic bacterial promoter&nbsp
   4270..5073    +  CDS            NeoR/KanR: aminoglycoside phosphotransferase from Tn5; aph(3')-II (or nptII); confers resistance to neomycin, kanamycin, and G418 (Geneticin®)
   5086..5119    +  protein_bind   FRT (minimal): supports FLP-mediated excision but not integration (Turan and Bode, 2011) FLP recombinase from the Saccharomyces cerevisiae 2μ plasmid
   5146..5370    +  polyA_signal   bGH poly(A) signal: bovine growth hormone polyadenylation signal
   5374..5395    +  promoter       SV40 promoter (fragment): SV40 enhancer and early promoter
   5425..5450    +  misc_feature   MCS (fragment): pBluescript multiple cloning site
   5450..5532    +  CDS            large T antigen (fragment): large T antigen from SV40 (simian virus 40)
   5555..5676    +  polyA_signal   SV40 poly(A) signal: SV40 polyadenylation signal
   5683..5765    +  CDS            large T antigen (fragment): large T antigen from SV40 (simian virus 40)
   5788..5909    +  polyA_signal   SV40 poly(A) signal: SV40 polyadenylation signal
   5916..5998    +  CDS            large T antigen (fragment): large T antigen from SV40 (simian virus 40)
   6021..6142    +  polyA_signal   SV40 poly(A) signal: SV40 polyadenylation signal
   6205..6918    +  CDS            Superfolder GFP: Superfolder GFP is a basic (constitutively fluorescent) green fluorescent protein published in 2005, derived from Aequorea victoria. It is reported to be a very rapidly-maturing weak dimer.
   6949..7662    +  CDS            Superfolder GFP: Superfolder GFP is a basic (constitutively fluorescent) green fluorescent protein published in 2005, derived from Aequorea victoria. It is reported to be a very rapidly-maturing weak dimer.
   7674..8258    +  misc_feature   WPRE: woodchuck hepatitis virus posttranscriptional regulatory element
   8304..8528    +  polyA_signal   bGH poly(A) signal: bovine growth hormone polyadenylation signal
   8532..8553    +  promoter       SV40 promoter (fragment): SV40 enhancer and early promoter
   8726..8744    -  promoter       T7 promoter: promoter for bacteriophage T7 RNA polymerase
   8752..8907    +  CDS            lacZα (fragment): LacZα fragment of β-galactosidase; lacZ fragment
   8938..9366    -  rep_origin     f1 ori (sequence partly withheld): f1 bacteriophage origin of replication; arrow indicates direction of (+) strand synthesis
>Addgene plasmid #180157 | H11-CAG-rox-FNF-bpA-3pA-rox-td-sfGFP | depositor full sequence | sequence record 349960 | H11-CAG-rox-FNF-bpA-3pA-rox-td-sfGFP sequence 9369 bps
GTGGCACTTTTCGGGGAAATGTGCGCGGAACCCCTATTTGTTTATTTTTCTAAATACATTCAAATATGTA
TCCGCTCATGAGACAATAACCCTGATAAATGCTTCAATAATATTGAAAAAGGAAGAGTATGAGTATTCAA
CATTTCCGTGTCGCCCTTATTCCCTTTTTTGCGGCATTTTGCCTTCCTGTTTTTGCTCACCCAGAAACGC
TGGTGAAAGTAAAAGATGCTGAAGATCAGTTGGGTGCACGAGTGGGTTACATCGAACTGGATCTCAACAG
CGGTAAGATCCTTGAGAGTTTTCGCCCCGAAGAACGTTTTCCAATGATGAGCACTTTTAAAGTTCTGCTA
TGTGGCGCGGTATTATCCCGTATTGACGCCGGGCAAGAGCAACTCGGTCGCCGCATACACTATTCTCAGA
ATGACTTGGTTGAGTACTCACCAGTCACAGAAAAGCATCTTACGGATGGCATGACAGTAAGAGAATTATG
CAGTGCTGCCATAACCATGAGTGATAACACTGCGGCCAACTTACTTCTGACAACGATCGGAGGACCGAAG
GAGCTAACCGCTTTTTTGCACAACATGGGGGATCATGTAACTCGCCTTGATCGTTGGGAACCGGAGCTGA
ATGAAGCCATACCAAACGACGAGCGTGACACCACGATGCCTGTAGCAATGGCAACAACGTTGCGCAAACT
ATTAACTGGCGAACTACTTACTCTAGCTTCCCGGCAACAATTAATAGACTGGATGGAGGCGGATAAAGTT
GCAGGACCACTTCTGCGCTCGGCCCTTCCGGCTGGCTGGTTTATTGCTGATAAATCTGGAGCCGGTGAGC
GTGGGTCTCGCGGTATCATTGCAGCACTGGGGCCAGATGGTAAGCCCTCCCGTATCGTAGTTATCTACAC
GACGGGGAGTCAGGCAACTATGGATGAACGAAATAGACAGATCGCTGAGATAGGTGCCTCACTGATTAAG
CATTGGTAACTGTCAGACCAAGTTTACTCATATATACTTTAGATTGATTTAAAACTTCATTTTTAATTTA
AAAGGATCTAGGTGAAGATCCTTTTTGATAATCTCATGACCAAAATCCCTTAACGTGAGTTTTCGTTCCA
CTGAGCGTCAGACCCCGTAGAAAAGATCAAAGGATCTTCTTGAGATCCTTTTTTTCTGCGCGTAATCTGC
TGCTTGCAAACAAAAAAACCACCGCTACCAGCGGTGGTTTGTTTGCCGGATCAAGAGCTACCAACTCTTT
TTCCGAAGGTAACTGGCTTCAGCAGAGCGCAGATACCAAATACTGTCCTTCTAGTGTAGCCGTAGTTAGG
CCACCACTTCAAGAACTCTGTAGCACCGCCTACATACCTCGCTCTGCTAATCCTGTTACCAGTGGCTGCT
GCCAGTGGCGATAAGTCGTGTCTTACCGGGTTGGACTCAAGACGATAGTTACCGGATAAGGCGCAGCGGT
CGGGCTGAACGGGGGGTTCGTGCACACAGCCCAGCTTGGAGCGAACGACCTACACCGAACTGAGATACCT
ACAGCGTGAGCTATGAGAAAGCGCCACGCTTCCCGAAGGGAGAAAGGCGGACAGGTATCCGGTAAGCGGC
AGGGTCGGAACAGGAGAGCGCACGAGGGAGCTTCCAGGGGGAAACGCCTGGTATCTTTATAGTCCTGTCG
GGTTTCGCCACCTCTGACTTGAGCGTCGATTTTTGTGATGCTCGTCAGGGGGGCGGAGCCTATGGAAAAA
CGCCAGCAACGCGGCCTTTTTACGGTTCCTGGCCTTTTGCTGGCCTTTTGCTCACATGTTCTTTCCTGCG
TTATCCCCTGATTCTGTGGATAACCGTATTACCGCCTTTGAGTGAGCTGATACCGCTCGCCGCAGCCGAA
CGACCGAGCGCAGCGAGTCAGTGAGCGAGGAAGCGGAAGAGCGCCCAATACGCAAACCGCCTCTCCCCGC
GCGTTGGCCGATTCATTAATGCAGCTGGCACGACAGGTTTCCCGACTGGAAAGCGGGCAGTGAGCGCAAC
GCAATTAATGTGAGTTAGCTCACTCATTAGGCACCCCAGGCTTTACACTTTATGCTTCCGGCTCGTATGT
TGTGTGGAATTGTGAGCGGATAACAATTTCACACAGGAAACAGCTATGACCATGATTACGCCAAGCGCGC
AATTAAGTTTAAACAAGGGCAGGATGTGTCAAACTGCCAATAGAGAACTACTTACTCTTCAGGCTGAAGC
TGATGGAACAGGTAACAAAGGCAAACACTAATCATGATCAGCAAGATGAAGCAGAAAGGGAACAAGGGGA
TATTAAATGTGTATAGACACGCTAGAGAGATGGCTCAGCAGTTAAGAGAACTAGCTGGTCTTTCAGAGGT
CCTGAGATCAATACCGGTCATGGTCGACATTGATTATTGACTAGTTATTAATAGTAATCAATTACGGGGT
CATTAGTTCATAGCCCATATATGGAGTTCCGCGTTACATAACTTACGGTAAATGGCCCGCCTGGCTGACC
GCCCAACGACCCCCGCCCATTGACGTCAATAATGACGTATGTTCCCATAGTAACGCCAATAGGGACTTTC
CATTGACGTCAATGGGTGGAGTATTTACGGTAAACTGCCCACTTGGCAGTACATCAAGTGTATCATATGC
CAAGTACGCCCCCTATTGACGTCAATGACGGTAAATGGCCCGCCTGGCATTATGCCCAGTACATGACCTT
ATGGGACTTTCCTACTTGGCAGTACATCTACGTATTAGTCATCGCTATTACCATGGTCGAGGTGAGCCCC
ACGTTCTGCTTCACTCTCCCCATCTCCCCCCCCTCCCCACCCCCAATTTTGTATTTATTTATTTTTTAAT
TATTTTGTGCAGCGATGGGGGCGGGGGGGGGGGGGGGGCCCCCCCCAGGCGGGGCGGGGCGGGGCGAGGG
GCGGGGCGGGGCGAGGCGGAAAGGTGCGGCGGCAGCCAATCAGAGCGGCGCGCTCCGAAAGTTTCCTTTT
ATGGCGAGGCGGCGGCGGCGGCGGCCCTATAAAAAGCGAAGCGCGCGGCGGGCGGGAGTCGTTGCGCGCT
GCCTTCCCCCCGTGCCCCGCTCCGCCGCCGCCTCGCGCCGCCCGCCCCGGCTCTGACTGACCGCGTTACT
CCCACAGGTGAGCGGGCGGGACGGCCCTTCTCCTCCGGGCTGTAATTAGCGCTTGGTTTAATGACGGCTT
GTTTCTTTTCTGTGGCTGCGTGAAAGCCTTGAGGGGCTCCGGGAGGGCCCTTTGTGCGGGGGGAGCGGCT
CGGGGGGTGCGTGCGTGTGTGTGTGCGTGGGGAGCGCCGCGTGCGGCTCCGCGCTGCCCGGCGGCTGTGA
GCGCTGCGGGCGCGGCGCGGGGCTTTGTGCGCTCCGCAGTGTGCGCGAGGGGAGCGCGGCCGGGGGCGGT
GCCCCGCGGTGCGGGGGGGGCTGCGAGGGGAACAAAGGCTGCGTGCGGGGTGTGTGCGTGGGGGGGTGAG
CAGGGGGTGTGGGCGCGTCGGTCGGGCTGCAACCCCCCCTGCACCCCCCTCCCCGAGTTGCTGAGCACGG
CCCGGCTTCGGGTGCGGGGCTCCGTACGGGGCGTGGCGCGGGGCTCGCCGTGCCGGGCGGGGGGTGGCGG
CAGGTGGGGGTGCCGGGCGGGGCGGGGCCGCCTCGGGCCGGGGAGGGCTCGGGGGAAGGGGCGCGGCGGC
CCCCGGAGCGCCGGCGGCTGTCGAGGCGCGGCGAGCCGCAGCCATTGCCTTTTATGGTAATCGTGCGAGA
GGGCGCAGGGACTTCCTTTGTCCCAAATCTGTGCGGAGCCGAAATCTGGGAGGCGCCGCCGCACCCCCTC
TAGCGGGCGCGGGGCGAAGCGGTGCGGCGCCGGCAGGAAGGAAATGGGCGGGGAGGGCCTTCGTGCGTCG
CCGCGCCGCCGTCCCCTTCTCCCTCTCCAGCCTCGGGGCTGTCCGCGGGGGGACGGCTGCCTTCGGGGGG
GACGGGGCAGGGCGGGGTTCGGCTTCTGGCGTGTGACCGGCGGCTCTAGAGCCTCTGCTAACCATGTTCA
TGCCTTCTTCTTTTTCCTACAGCTCCTGGGCAACGTGCTGGTTATTGTGCTGTCTCATCATTTTGGCAAA
GAATTCTAACTTTAAATAATTGGCATTATTTAAAGTTAAGAAGTTCCTATTCTCTAGAAAGTATAGGAAC
TTCGTTGACAATTAATCATCGGCATAGTATATCGGCATAGTATAATACGACAAGGTGAGGAACTAAACCA
TGGGATCGGCCATTGAACAAGATGGATTGCACGCAGGTTCTCCGGCCGCTTGGGTGGAGAGGCTATTCGG
CTATGACTGGGCACAACAGACAATCGGCTGCTCTGATGCCGCCGTGTTCCGGCTGTCAGCGCAGGGGCGC
CCGGTTCTTTTTGTCAAGACCGACCTGTCCGGTGCCCTGAATGAACTGCAGGACGAGGCAGCGCGGCTAT
CGTGGCTGGCCACGACGGGCGTTCCTTGCGCAGCTGTGCTCGACGTTGTCACTGAAGCGGGAAGGGACTG
GCTGCTATTGGGCGAAGTGCCGGGGCAGGATCTCCTGTCATCTCACCTTGCTCCTGCCGAGAAAGTATCC
ATCATGGCTGATGCAATGCGGCGGCTGCATACGCTTGATCCGGCTACCTGCCCATTCGACCACCAAGCGA
AACATCGCATCGAGCGAGCACGTACTCGGATGGAAGCCGGTCTTGTCGATCAGGATGATCTGGACGAAGA
GCATCAGGGGCTCGCGCCAGCCGAACTGTTCGCCAGGCTCAAGGCGCGCATGCCCGACGGCGATGATCTC
GTCGTGACCCATGGCGATGCCTGCTTGCCGAATATCATGGTGGAAAATGGCCGCTTTTCTGGATTCATCG
ACTGTGGCCGGCTGGGTGTGGCGGACCGCTATCAGGACATAGCGTTGGCTACCCGTGATATTGCTGAAGA
GCTTGGCGGCGAATGGGCTGACCGCTTCCTCGTGCTTTACGGTATCGCCGCTCCCGATTCGCAGCGCATC
GCCTTCTATCGCCTTCTTGACGAGTTCTTCTGAGGGGATCAATTCGAAGTTCCTATTCTCTAGAAAGTAT
AGGAACTTCGCTAGCAGCTCGCTGATCAGCCTCGACTGTGCCTTCTAGTTGCCAGCCATCTGTTGTTTGC
CCCTCCCCCGTGCCTTCCTTGACCCTGGAAGGTGCCACTCCCACTGTCCTTTCCTAATAAAATGAGGAAA
TTGCATCGCATTGTCTGAGTAGGTGTCATTCTATTCTGGGGGGTGGGGTGGGGCAGGACAGCAAGGGGGA
GGATTGGGAAGACAATAGCAGGCATGCTGGGGATGCGGTGGGCTCTATGGCTTCTGAGGCGGAAAGAACC
AGCTGGGGCTCGACTAGAGCTTGCGGAACCCTTACCACCGCGGTGGCGGCCGCTCTAGAATCATAATCAG
CCTTACCACATTTGTAGAGGTTTTACTTGCTTTAAAAAACCTCCCACACCTCCCCCTGAACCTGAAACAT
AAAATGAATGCAATTGTTGTTGTTAACTTGTTTATTGCAGCTTATAATGGTTACAAATAAAGCAATAGCA
TCACAAATTTCACAAATAAAGCATTTTTTTCACTGCATTCTAGTTGTGGTTTGTCCAAACTCATCAATGT
ATCTTAACTAGAATCATAATCAGCCATACCACATTTGTAGAGGTTTTACTTGCTTTAAAAAACCTCCCAC
ACCTCCCCCTGAACCTGAAACATAAAATGAATGCAATTGTTGTTGTTAACTTGTTTATTGCAGCTTATAA
TGGTTACAAATAAAGCAATAGCATCACAAATTTCACAAATAAAGCATTTTTTTCACTGCATTCTAGTTGT
GGTTTGTCCAAACTCATCAATGTATCTTAACTAGAATCATAATCAGCCATACCACATTTGTAGAGGTTTT
ACTTGCTTTAAAAAACCTCCCACACCTCCCCCTGAACCTGAAACATAAAATGAATGCAATTGTTGTTGTT
AACTTGTTTATTGCAGCTTATAATGGTTACAAATAAAGCAATAGCATCACAAATTTCACAAATAAAGCAT
TTTTTTCACTGCATTCTAGTTGTGGTTTGTCCAAACTCATCAATGTATCTTAACTAGTGGATCTCATGCC
TAGGTAACTTTAAATAATTGGCATTATTTAAAGTTAGGCGCGCCATGAGCAAAGGAGAAGAACTTTTCAC
TGGAGTTGTCCCAATTCTTGTTGAATTAGATGGTGATGTTAATGGGCACAAATTTTCTGTCCGTGGAGAG
GGTGAAGGTGATGCTACAAACGGAAAACTCACCCTTAAATTTATTTGCACTACTGGAAAACTACCTGTTC
CGTGGCCAACACTTGTCACTACTCTGACCTATGGTGTTCAATGCTTTTCCCGTTATCCGGATCACATGAA
ACGGCATGACTTTTTCAAGAGTGCCATGCCCGAAGGTTATGTACAGGAACGCACTATATCTTTCAAAGAT
GACGGGACCTACAAGACGCGTGCTGAAGTCAAGTTTGAAGGTGATACCCTTGTTAATCGTATCGAGTTAA
AGGGTATTGATTTTAAAGAAGATGGAAACATTCTTGGACACAAACTCGAGTACAACTTTAACTCACACAA
TGTATACATCACGGCAGACAAACAAAAGAATGGAATCAAAGCTAACTTCAAAATTCGCCACAACGTTGAA
GATGGTTCCGTTCAACTAGCAGACCATTATCAACAAAATACTCCAATTGGCGATGGCCCTGTCCTTTTAC
CAGACAACCATTACCTGTCGACACAATCTGTCCTTTCGAAAGATCCCAACGAAAAGCGTGACCACATGGT
CCTTCTTGAGTTTGTAACTGCTGCTGGGATTACACATGGCATGGATGAGCTCTACAAAGGTTCTGCTGGA
TCTGCAGCAGGATCTGGTATGAGCAAAGGAGAAGAACTTTTCACTGGAGTTGTCCCAATTCTTGTTGAAT
TAGATGGTGATGTTAATGGGCACAAATTTTCTGTCCGTGGAGAGGGTGAAGGTGATGCTACAAACGGAAA
ACTCACCCTTAAATTTATTTGCACTACTGGAAAACTACCTGTTCCGTGGCCAACACTTGTCACTACTCTG
ACCTATGGTGTTCAATGCTTTTCCCGTTATCCGGATCACATGAAACGGCATGACTTTTTCAAGAGTGCCA
TGCCCGAAGGTTATGTACAGGAACGCACTATATCTTTCAAAGATGACGGGACCTACAAGACGCGTGCTGA
AGTCAAGTTTGAAGGTGATACCCTTGTTAATCGTATCGAGTTAAAGGGTATTGATTTTAAAGAAGATGGA
AACATTCTTGGACACAAACTCGAGTACAACTTTAACTCACACAATGTATACATCACGGCAGACAAACAAA
AGAATGGAATCAAAGCTAACTTCAAAATTCGCCACAACGTTGAAGATGGTTCCGTTCAACTAGCAGACCA
TTATCAACAAAATACTCCAATTGGCGATGGCCCTGTCCTTTTACCAGACAACCATTACCTGTCGACACAA
TCTGTCCTTTCGAAAGATCCCAACGAAAAGCGTGACCACATGGTCCTTCTTGAGTTTGTAACTGCTGCTG
GGATTACACATGGCATGGATGAGCTCTACAAATGATTAATTAAAACCTCTGGATTACAAAATTTGTGAAA
GATTGACTGGTATTCTTAACTATGTTGCTCCTTTTACGCTATGTGGATACGCTGCTTTAATGCCTTTGTA
TCATGCTATTGCTTCCCGTATGGCTTTCATTTTCTCCTCCTTGTATAAATCCTGGTTGCTGTCTCTTTAT
GAGGAGTTGTGGCCCGTTGTCAGGCAACGTGGCGTGGTGTGCACTGTGTTTGCTGACGCAACCCCCACTG
GTTGGGGCATTGCCACCACCTGTCAGCTCCTTTCCGGGACTTTCGCTTTCCCCCTCCCTATTGCCACGGC
GGAACTCATCGCCGCCTGCCTTGCCCGCTGCTGGACAGGGGCTCGGCTGTTGGGCACTGACAATTCCGTG
GTGTTGTCGGGGAAATCATCGTCCTTTCCTTGGCTGCTCGCCTGTGTTGCCACCTGGATTCTGCGCGGGA
CGTCCTTCTGCTACGTCCCTTCGGCCCTCAATCCAGCGGACCTTCCTTCCCGCGGCCTGCTGCCGGCTCT
GCGGCCTCTTCCGCGTCTTCGCCTTCGCCCTCAGACGAGTCGGATCTCCCTTTGGGCCGCCTCCCCGCAG
GATCCACTAGAGCGGCCGCCTAGAGCTCGCTGATCAGCCTCGACTGTGCCTTCTAGTTGCCAGCCATCTG
TTGTTTGCCCCTCCCCCGTGCCTTCCTTGACCCTGGAAGGTGCCACTCCCACTGTCCTTTCCTAATAAAA
TGAGGAAATTGCATCGCATTGTCTGAGTAGGTGTCATTCTATTCTGGGGGGTGGGGTGGGGCAGGACAGC
AAGGGGGAGGATTGGGAAGACAATAGCAGGCATGCTGGGGATGCGGTGGGCTCTATGGCTTCTGAGGCGG
AAAGAACCAGCTGGGGCTCGACTAGAGCTTGCGGAACCCTTAAGCTTGTCATTCGAATTTAGACACCCAC
ATGGTGGCTCATGACCATCTATCTATAAATGGATCTGATTTTCATGTCTGGCAGTGTACAGAAGCTAACT
GAAGAAAGGTGGAAGACCCACAAGAGTTCAAGGTACCCAATTCGCCCTATAGTGAGTCGTATTACGCGCG
CTCACTGGCCGTCGTTTTACAACGTCGTGACTGGGAAAACCCTGGCGTTACCCAACTTAATCGCCTTGCA
GCACATCCCCCTTTCGCCAGCTGGCGTAATAGCGAAGAGGCCCGCACCGATCGCCCTTCCCAACAGTTGC
GCAGCCTGAATGGCGAATGGAAATTGTAAGCGTTAATATTTTGTTAAAATTCGCGTTAAATTTTTGTTAA
ATCAGCTCATTTTTTAACCAATAGGCCGAAATCGGCAAAATCCCTTATAAATCAAAAGAATAGACCGAGA
TAGGGT
[37 nt withheld, positions 9037-9073]
AAAGAACGTGGACTCCAACGTCAAAGG
[49 nt withheld, positions 9101-9149]
T
[91 nt withheld, positions 9151-9241]
G
[124 nt withheld, positions 9243-9366]
CAG
