Features (pLannotate 1.2.2; 30 found; start..end, strand, type, name):
     24..128     +  promoter       AmpR promoter: bla
    129..989     +  CDS            AmpR: β-lactamase; bla; confers resistance to ampicillin, carbenicillin, and related antibiotics
   1160..1748    +  rep_origin     ori: high-copy-number ColE1/pMB1/pBR322/pUC origin of replication
   1931..2023    +  CDS            lacI (fragment): lac repressor; lacI; The lac repressor binds to the lac operator to inhibit transcription in E. coli. This inhibition can be relieved by adding lactose or isopropyl-β-D-thiogalactopyranoside (IPTG).
   2036..2057    +  protein_bind   CAP binding site: CAP binding activates transcription in the presence of cAMP. E. coli catabolite activator protein
   2072..2102    +  promoter       lac promoter: promoter for the E. coli lac operon
   2110..2126    +  protein_bind   lac operator: The lac repressor binds to the lac operator to inhibit transcription in E. coli. This inhibition can be relieved by adding lactose or isopropyl-β-D-thiogalactopyranoside (IPTG). lac repressor encoded by lacI
   2406..2785    +  enhancer       CMV enhancer: human cytomegalovirus immediate early enhancer
   3065..4081    +  intron         chimeric intron: chimera between introns from chicken β-actin and rabbit β-globin
   4169..4202    +  protein_bind   FRT (minimal): supports FLP-mediated excision but not integration (Turan and Bode, 2011) FLP recombinase from the Saccharomyces cerevisiae 2μ plasmid
   4203..4250    +  promoter       EM7 promoter: synthetic bacterial promoter&nbsp
   4269..5072    +  CDS            NeoR/KanR: aminoglycoside phosphotransferase from Tn5; aph(3')-II (or nptII); confers resistance to neomycin, kanamycin, and G418 (Geneticin®)
   5085..5118    +  protein_bind   FRT (minimal): supports FLP-mediated excision but not integration (Turan and Bode, 2011) FLP recombinase from the Saccharomyces cerevisiae 2μ plasmid
   5145..5369    +  polyA_signal   bGH poly(A) signal: bovine growth hormone polyadenylation signal
   5373..5394    +  promoter       SV40 promoter (fragment): SV40 enhancer and early promoter
   5424..5449    +  misc_feature   MCS (fragment): pBluescript multiple cloning site
   5449..5531    +  CDS            large T antigen (fragment): large T antigen from SV40 (simian virus 40)
   5554..5675    +  polyA_signal   SV40 poly(A) signal: SV40 polyadenylation signal
   5682..5764    +  CDS            large T antigen (fragment): large T antigen from SV40 (simian virus 40)
   5787..5908    +  polyA_signal   SV40 poly(A) signal: SV40 polyadenylation signal
   5915..5997    +  CDS            large T antigen (fragment): large T antigen from SV40 (simian virus 40)
   6020..6141    +  polyA_signal   SV40 poly(A) signal: SV40 polyadenylation signal
   6204..6917    +  CDS            Superfolder GFP: Superfolder GFP is a basic (constitutively fluorescent) green fluorescent protein published in 2005, derived from Aequorea victoria. It is reported to be a very rapidly-maturing weak dimer.
   6948..7661    +  CDS            Superfolder GFP: Superfolder GFP is a basic (constitutively fluorescent) green fluorescent protein published in 2005, derived from Aequorea victoria. It is reported to be a very rapidly-maturing weak dimer.
   7673..8257    +  misc_feature   WPRE: woodchuck hepatitis virus posttranscriptional regulatory element
   8302..8526    +  polyA_signal   bGH poly(A) signal: bovine growth hormone polyadenylation signal
   8530..8551    +  promoter       SV40 promoter (fragment): SV40 enhancer and early promoter
   8724..8742    -  promoter       T7 promoter: promoter for bacteriophage T7 RNA polymerase
   8745..8902    +  CDS            lacZα (fragment): LacZα fragment of β-galactosidase; lacZ fragment
   8934..9362    -  rep_origin     f1 ori (sequence partly withheld): f1 bacteriophage origin of replication; arrow indicates direction of (+) strand synthesis
>Addgene plasmid #180157 | H11-CAG-rox-FNF-bpA-3pA-rox-td-sfGFP | addgene full sequence | sequence record 355323 | Addgene NGS Result
GTGGCACTTTTCGGGGAAATGTGCGCGGAACCCCTATTTGTTTATTTTTCTAAATACATTCAAATATGTA
TCCGCTCATGAGACAATAACCCTGATAAATGCTTCAATAATATTGAAAAAGGAAGAGTATGAGTATTCAA
CATTTCCGTGTCGCCCTTATTCCCTTTTTTGCGGCATTTTGCCTTCCTGTTTTTGCTCACCCAGAAACGC
TGGTGAAAGTAAAAGATGCTGAAGATCAGTTGGGTGCACGAGTGGGTTACATCGAACTGGATCTCAACAG
CGGTAAGATCCTTGAGAGTTTTCGCCCCGAAGAACGTTTTCCAATGATGAGCACTTTTAAAGTTCTGCTA
TGTGGCGCGGTATTATCCCGTATTGACGCCGGGCAAGAGCAACTCGGTCGCCGCATACACTATTCTCAGA
ATGACTTGGTTGAGTACTCACCAGTCACAGAAAAGCATCTTACGGATGGCATGACAGTAAGAGAATTATG
CAGTGCTGCCATAACCATGAGTGATAACACTGCGGCCAACTTACTTCTGACAACGATCGGAGGACCGAAG
GAGCTAACCGCTTTTTTGCACAACATGGGGGATCATGTAACTCGCCTTGATCGTTGGGAACCGGAGCTGA
ATGAAGCCATACCAAACGACGAGCGTGACACCACGATGCCTGTAGCAATGGCAACAACGTTGCGCAAACT
ATTAACTGGCGAACTACTTACTCTAGCTTCCCGGCAACAATTAATAGACTGGATGGAGGCGGATAAAGTT
GCAGGACCACTTCTGCGCTCGGCCCTTCCGGCTGGCTGGTTTATTGCTGATAAATCTGGAGCCGGTGAGC
GTGGGTCTCGCGGTATCATTGCAGCACTGGGGCCAGATGGTAAGCCCTCCCGTATCGTAGTTATCTACAC
GACGGGGAGTCAGGCAACTATGGATGAACGAAATAGACAGATCGCTGAGATAGGTGCCTCACTGATTAAG
CATTGGTAACTGTCAGACCAAGTTTACTCATATATACTTTAGATTGATTTAAAACTTCATTTTTAATTTA
AAAGGATCTAGGTGAAGATCCTTTTTGATAATCTCATGACCAAAATCCCTTAACGTGAGTTTTCGTTCCA
CTGAGCGTCAGACCCCGTAGAAAAGATCAAAGGATCTTCTTGAGATCCTTTTTTTCTGCGCGTAATCTGC
TGCTTGCAAACAAAAAAACCACCGCTACCAGCGGTGGTTTGTTTGCCGGATCAAGAGCTACCAACTCTTT
TTCCGAAGGTAACTGGCTTCAGCAGAGCGCAGATACCAAATACTGTTCTTCTAGTGTAGCCGTAGTTAGG
CCACCACTTCAAGAACTCTGTAGCACCGCCTACATACCTCGCTCTGCTAATCCTGTTACCAGTGGCTGCT
GCCAGTGGCGATAAGTCGTGTCTTACCGGGTTGGACTCAAGACGATAGTTACCGGATAAGGCGCAGCGGT
CGGGCTGAACGGGGGGTTCGTGCACACAGCCCAGCTTGGAGCGAACGACCTACACCGAACTGAGATACCT
ACAGCGTGAGCTATGAGAAAGCGCCACGCTTCCCGAAGGGAGAAAGGCGGACAGGTATCCGGTAAGCGGC
AGGGTCGGAACAGGAGAGCGCACGAGGGAGCTTCCAGGGGGAAACGCCTGGTATCTTTATAGTCCTGTCG
GGTTTCGCCACCTCTGACTTGAGCGTCGATTTTTGTGATGCTCGTCAGGGGGGCGGAGCCTATGGAAAAA
CGCCAGCAACGCGGCCTTTTTACGGTTCCTGGCCTTTTGCTGGCCTTTTGCTCACATGTTCTTTCCTGCG
TTATCCCCTGATTCTGTGGATAACCGTATTACCGCCTTTGAGTGAGCTGATACCGCTCGCCGCAGCCGAA
CGACCGAGCGCAGCGAGTCAGTGAGCGAGGAAGCGGAAGAGCGCCCAATACGCAAACCGCCTCTCCCCGC
GCGTTGGCCGATTCATTAATGCAGCTGGCACGACAGGTTTCCCGACTGGAAAGCGGGCAGTGAGCGCAAC
GCAATTAATGTGAGTTAGCTCACTCATTAGGCACCCCAGGCTTTACACTTTATGCTTCCGGCTCGTATGT
TGTGTGGAATTGTGAGCGGATAACAATTTCACACAGGAAACAGCTATGACCATGATTACGCCAAGCGCGC
AATTAAGTTTAAACAAGGGCAGGATGTGTCAAACTGCCAATAGAGAACTACTTACTCTTCAGGCTGAAGC
TGATGGAACAGGTAACAAAGGCAAACACTAATCATGATCAGCAAGATGAAGCAGAAAGGGAACAAGGGGA
TATTAAATGTGTATAGACACGCTAGAGAGATGGCTCAGCAGTTAAGAGAACTAGCTGGTCTTTCAGAGGT
CCTGAGATCAATACCGGTCATGGTCGACATTGATTATTGACTAGTTATTAATAGTAATCAATTACGGGGT
CATTAGTTCATAGCCCATATATGGAGTTCCGCGTTACATAACTTACGGTAAATGGCCCGCCTGGCTGACC
GCCCAACGACCCCCGCCCATTGACGTCAATAATGACGTATGTTCCCATAGTAACGCCAATAGGGACTTTC
CATTGACGTCAATGGGTGGAGTATTTACGGTAAACTGCCCACTTGGCAGTACATCAAGTGTATCATATGC
CAAGTACGCCCCCTATTGACGTCAATGACGGTAAATGGCCCGCCTGGCATTATGCCCAGTACATGACCTT
ATGGGACTTTCCTACTTGGCAGTACATCTACGTATTAGTCATCGCTATTACCATGGTCGAGGTGAGCCCC
ACGTTCTGCTTCACTCTCCCCATCTCCCCCCCCTCCCCACCCCCAATTTTGTATTTATTTATTTTTTAAT
TATTTTGTGCAGCGATGGGGGCGGGGGGGGGGGGGGGGCGCGCGCCRGGGGGGGGGGGGGGGGGGGGGGG
GGGGGGSGGGGSGRGGSGGRGRGGKGCGGCGGCAGCCAATCAGAGCGGCGCGCTCCGAAAGTTTCCTTTT
ATGGCGAGGCGGCGGCGGCGGCGGCCCTATAAAAAGCGAAGCGCGCGGCGGGCGGGAGTCGCTGCGCGCT
GCCTTCGCCCCGTGCCCCGCTCCGCCGCCGCCTCGCGCCGCCCGCCCCGGCTCTGACTGACCGCGTTACT
CCCACAGGTGAGCGGGCGGGACGGCCCTTCTCCTCCGGGCTGTAATTAGCGCTTGGTTTAATGACGGCTT
GTTTCTTTTCTGTGGCTGCGTGAAAGCCTTGAGGGGCTCCGGGAGGGCCCTTTGTGCGGGGGGAGCGGCT
CGGGGGGTGCGTGCGTGTGTGTGTGCGTGGGGAGCGCCGCGTGCGGCTCCGCGCTGCCCGGCGGCTGTGA
GCGCTGCGGGCGCGGCGCGGGGCTTTGTGCGCTCCGCAGTGTGCGCGAGGGGAGCGCGGCCGGGGGCGGT
GCCCCGCGGTGCGGGGGGGGCTGCGAGGGGAACAAAGGCTGCGTGCGGGGTGTGTGCGTGGGGGGGTGAG
CAGGGGGTGTGGGCGCGTCGGTCGGGCTGCAACCCCCCCTGCACCCCCCTCCCCGAGTTGCTGAGCACGG
CCCGGCTTCGGGTGCGGGGCTCCGTACGGGGCGTGGCGCGGGGCTCGCCGTGCCGGGCGGGGGGTGGCGG
CAGGTGGGGGTGCCGGGCGGGGCGGGGCCGCCTCGGGCCGGGGAGGGCTCGGGGGAGGGGCGCGGCGGCC
CCCGGAGCGCCGGCGGCTGTCGAGGCGCGGCGAGCCGCAGCCATTGCCTTTTATGGTAATCGTGCGAGAG
GGCGCAGGGACTTCCTTTGTCCCAAATCTGTGCGGAGCCGAAATCTGGGAGGCGCCGCCGCACCCCCTCT
AGCGGGCGCGGGGCGAAGCGGTGCGGCGCCGGCAGGAAGGAAATGGGCGGGGAGGGCCTTCGTGCGTCGC
CGCGCCGCCGTCCCCTTCTCCCTCTCCAGCCTCGGGGCTGTCCGCGGGGGGACGGCTGCCTTCGGGGGGG
ACGGGGCAGGGCGGGGTTCGGCTTCTGGCGTGTGACCGGCGGCTCTAGAGCCTCTGCTAACCATGTTCAT
GCCTTCTTCTTTTTCCTACAGCTCCTGGGCAACGTGCTGGTTATTGTGCTGTCTCATCATTTTGGCAAAG
AATTCTAACTTTAAATAATTGGCATTATTTAAAGTTAAGAAGTTCCTATTCTCTAGAAAGTATAGGAACT
TCGTTGACAATTAATCATCGGCATAGTATATCGGCATAGTATAATACGACAAGGTGAGGAACTAAACCAT
GGGATCGGCCATTGAACAAGATGGATTGCACGCAGGTTCTCCGGCCGCTTGGGTGGAGAGGCTATTCGGC
TATGACTGGGCACAACAGACAATCGGCTGCTCTGATGCCGCCGTGTTCCGGCTGTCAGCGCAGGGGCGCC
CGGTTCTTTTTGTCAAGACCGACCTGTCCGGTGCCCTGAATGAACTGCAGGACGAGGCAGCGCGGCTATC
GTGGCTGGCCACGACGGGCGTTCCTTGCGCAGCTGTGCTCGACGTTGTCACTGAAGCGGGAAGGGACTGG
CTGCTATTGGGCGAAGTGCCGGGGCAGGATCTCCTGTCATCTCACCTTGCTCCTGCCGAGAAAGTATCCA
TCATGGCTGATGCAATGCGGCGGCTGCATACGCTTGATCCGGCTACCTGCCCATTCGACCACCAAGCGAA
ACATCGCATCGAGCGAGCACGTACTCGGATGGAAGCCGGTCTTGTCGATCAGGATGATCTGGACGAAGAG
CATCAGGGGCTCGCGCCAGCCGAACTGTTCGCCAGGCTCAAGGCGCGCATGCCCGACGGCGATGATCTCG
TCGTGACCCATGGCGATGCCTGCTTGCCGAATATCATGGTGGAAAATGGCCGCTTTTCTGGATTCATCGA
CTGTGGCCGGCTGGGTGTGGCGGACCGCTATCAGGACATAGCGTTGGCTACCCGTGATATTGCTGAAGAG
CTTGGCGGCGAATGGGCTGACCGCTTCCTCGTGCTTTACGGTATCGCCGCTCCCGATTCGCAGCGCATCG
CCTTCTATCGCCTTCTTGACGAGTTCTTCTGAGGGGATCAATTCGAAGTTCCTATTCTCTAGAAAGTATA
GGAACTTCGCTAGCAGCTCGCTGATCAGCCTCGACTGTGCCTTCTAGTTGCCAGCCATCTGTTGTTTGCC
CCTCCCCCGTGCCTTCCTTGACCCTGGAAGGTGCCACTCCCACTGTCCTTTCCTAATAAAATGAGGAAAT
TGCATCGCATTGTCTGAGTAGGTGTCATTCTATTCTGGGGGGTGGGGTGGGGCAGGACAGCAAGGGGGAG
GATTGGGAAGACAATAGCAGGCATGCTGGGGATGCGGTGGGCTCTATGGCTTCTGAGGCGGAAAGAACCA
GCTGGGGCTCGACTAGAGCTTGCGGAACCCTTACCACCGCGGTGGCGGCCGCTCTAGAATCATAATCAGC
CATACCACATTTGTAGAGGTTTTACTTGCTTTAAAAAACCTCCCACACCTCCCCCTGAACCTGAAACATA
AAATGAATGCAATTGTTGTTGTTAACTTGTTTATTGCAGCTTATAATGGTTACAAATAAAGCAATAGCAT
CACAAATTTCACAAATAAAGCATTTTTTTCACTGCATTCTAGTTGTGGTTTGTCCAAACTCATCAATGTA
TCTTAACTAGAATCATAATCAGCCATACCACATTTGTAGAGGTTTTACTTGCTTTAAAAAACCTCCCACA
CCTCCCCCTGAACCTGAAACATAAAATGAATGCAATTGTTGTTGTTAACTTGTTTATTGCAGCTTATAAT
GGTTACAAATAAAGCAATAGCATCACAAATTTCACAAATAAAGCATTTTTTTCACTGCATTCTAGTTGTG
GTTTGTCCAAACTCATCAATGTATCTTAACTAGAATCATAATCAGCCATACCACATTTGTAGAGGTTTTA
CTTGCTTTAAAAAACCTCCCACACCTCCCCCTGAACCTGAAACATAAAATGAATGCAATTGTTGTTGTTA
ACTTGTTTATTGCAGCTTATAATGGTTACAAATAAAGCAATAGCATCACAAATTTCACAAATAAAGCATT
TTTTTCACTGCATTCTAGTTGTGGTTTGTCCAAACTCATCAATGTATCTTAACTAGTGGATCTCATGCCT
AGGTAACTTTAAATAATTGGCATTATTTAAAGTTAGGCGCGCCATGAGCAAAGGAGAAGAACTTTTCACT
GGAGTTGTCCCAATTCTTGTTGAATTAGATGGTGATGTTAATGGGCACAAATTTTCTGTCCGTGGAGAGG
GTGAAGGTGATGCTACAAACGGAAAACTCACCCTTAAATTTATTTGCACTACTGGAAAACTACCTGTTCC
GTGGCCAACACTTGTCACTACTCTGACCTATGGTGTTCAATGCTTTTCCCGTTATCCGGATCACATGAAA
CGGCATGACTTTTTCAAGAGTGCCATGCCCGAAGGTTATGTACAGGAACGCACTATATCTTTCAAAGATG
ACGGGACCTACAAGACGCGTGCTGAAGTCAAGTTTGAAGGTGATACCCTTGTTAATCGTATCGAGTTAAA
GGGTATTGATTTTAAAGAAGATGGAAACATTCTTGGACACAAACTCGAGTACAACTTTAACTCACACAAT
GTATACATCACGGCAGACAAACAAAAGAATGGAATCAAAGCTAACTTCAAAATTCGCCACAACGTTGAAG
ATGGTTCCGTTCAACTAGCAGACCATTATCAACAAAATACTCCAATTGGCGATGGCCCTGTCCTTTTACC
AGACAACCATTACCTGTCGACACAATCTGTCCTTTCGAAAGATCCCAACGAAAAGCGTGACCACATGGTC
CTTCTTGAGTTTGTAACTGCTGCTGGGATTACACATGGCATGGATGAGCTCTACAAAGGTTCTGCTGGAT
CTGCAGCAGGATCTGGTATGAGCAAAGGAGAAGAACTTTTCACTGGAGTTGTCCCAATTCTTGTTGAATT
AGATGGTGATGTTAATGGGCACAAATTTTCTGTCCGTGGAGAGGGTGAAGGTGATGCTACAAACGGAAAA
CTCACCCTTAAATTTATTTGCACTACTGGAAAACTACCTGTTCCGTGGCCAACACTTGTCACTACTCTGA
CCTATGGTGTTCAATGCTTTTCCCGTTATCCGGATCACATGAAACGGCATGACTTTTTCAAGAGTGCCAT
GCCCGAAGGTTATGTACAGGAACGCACTATATCTTTCAAAGATGACGGGACCTACAAGACGCGTGCTGAA
GTCAAGTTTGAAGGTGATACCCTTGTTAATCGTATCGAGTTAAAGGGTATTGATTTTAAAGAAGATGGAA
ACATTCTTGGACACAAACTCGAGTACAACTTTAACTCACACAATGTATACATCACGGCAGACAAACAAAA
GAATGGAATCAAAGCTAACTTCAAAATTCGCCACAACGTTGAAGATGGTTCCGTTCAACTAGCAGACCAT
TATCAACAAAATACTCCAATTGGCGATGGCCCTGTCCTTTTACCAGACAACCATTACCTGTCGACACAAT
CTGTCCTTTCGAAAGATCCCAACGAAAAGCGTGACCACATGGTCCTTCTTGAGTTTGTAACTGCTGCTGG
GATTACACATGGCATGGATGAGCTCTACAAATGATTAATTAAAACCTCTGGATTACAAAATTTGTGAAAG
ATTGACTGGTATTCTTAACTATGTTGCTCCTTTTACGCTATGTGGATACGCTGCTTTAATGCCTTTGTAT
CATGCTATTGCTTCCCGTATGGCTTTCATTTTCTCCTCCTTGTATAAATCCTGGTTGCTGTCTCTTTATG
AGGAGTTGTGGCCCGTTGTCAGGCAACGTGGCGTGGTGTGCACTGTGTTTGCTGACGCAACCCCCACTGG
TTGGGGCATTGCCACCACCTGTCAGCTCCTTTCCGGGACTTTCGCTTTCCCCCTCCCTATTGCCACGGCG
GAACTCATCGCCGCCTGCCTTGCCCGCTGCTGGACAGGGGCTCGGCTGTTGGGCACTGACAATTCCGTGG
TGTTGTCGGGGAAATCATCGTCCTTTCCTTGGCTGCTCGCCTGTGTTGCCACCTGGATTCTGCGCGGGAC
GTCCTTCTGCTACGTCCCTTCGGCCCTCAATCCAGCGGACCTTCCTTCCCGCGGCCTGCTGCCGGCTCTG
CGGCCTCTTCCGCGTCTTCGCCTTCGCCCTCAGACGAGTCGGATCTCCCTTTGGGCCGCCTCCCCGCAGG
ATCCACTAGAGCGGCCGCCTAGAGCTCGCTATCAGCCTCGACTGTGCCTTCTAGTTGCCAGCCATCTGTT
GTTTGCCCCTCCCCCGTGCCTTCCTTGACCCTGGAAGGTGCCACTCCCACTGTCCTTTCCTAATAAAATG
AGGAAATTGCATCGCATTGTCTGAGTAGGTGTCATTCTATTCTGGGGGGTGGGGTGGGGCAGGACAGCAA
GGGGGAGGATTGGGAAGACAATAGCAGGCATGCTGGGGATGCGGTGGGCTCTATGGCTTCTGAGGCGGAA
AGAACCAGCTGGGGCTCGACTAGAGCTTGCGGAACCCTTAAGCTTGTCATTCGAATTTAGACACCCACAT
GGTGGCTCATGACCATCTATCTATAAATGGATCTGATTTTCATGTCTGGCAGTGTACAGAAGCTAACTGA
AGAAAGGTGGAAGACCCACAAGAGTTCAAGGTACCCAATTCGCCCTATAGTGAGTCGTATTACAATTCAC
TGGCCGTCGTTTTACAACGTCGTGACTGGGAAAACCCTGGCGTTACCCAACTTAATCGCCTTGCAGCACA
TCCCCCTTTCGCCAGCTGGCGTAATAGCGAAGAGGCCCGCACCGATCGCCCTTCCCAACAGTTGCGCAGC
CTGAATGGCGAATGGCAAATTGTAAGCGTTAATATTTTGTTAAAATTCGCGTTAAATTTTTGTTAAATCA
GCTCATTTTTTAACCAATAGGCCGAAATCGGCAAAATCCCTTATAAATCAAAAGAATAGACCGAGATAGG
GT
[37 nt withheld, positions 9033-9069]
AAAGAACGTGGACTCCAACGTCAAAGG
[49 nt withheld, positions 9097-9145]
T
[91 nt withheld, positions 9147-9237]
G
[124 nt withheld, positions 9239-9362]
CAG
